>Addgene plasmid #20553 | pWZL Neo Myr Flag OXSR1 | addgene partial sequence | sequence record 26376 | 20553 with pWZL-Fwd
CTCCTTCTCTAGGCGCCGGCCGGATCCAGAATTCGCCACCATGGGGTCTTCAAAATCTAAACCAAAGGAC
CCCAGCCAGCGCCGGCGCAGGATCCGAGGTTACCTTGACTACAAAGACGATGACGACAAGCAATTGACAA
GTTTGTACAAAAAAGTTGGCATGTCCGAGGACTCGAGCGCCCTGCCCTGGTCCATCAACAGGGACGATTA
CGAGCTGCAGGAGGTGATCGGGAGTGGAGCAACTGCTGTAGTCCAAGCAGCTTATTGTGCCCCTAAAAAG
GAGAAAGTGGCAATCAAACGGATAAACCTTGAGAAATGTCAAACTAGCATGGATGAACTCCTGAAAGAAA
TTCAAGCCATGAGTCAATGCCATCATCCTAATATTGTATCTTACTACACATCTTTTGTGGTAAAAGATGA
GCTGTGGCTTGTCATGAAGCTGCTAAGTGGAGGTTCTGTTCTGGATATTATTAAGCACATTGTGGCAAAA
GGGGAACACAAAAGTGGAGTCCTAGATGAATCTACCATTGCTACGATACTCCGAGAAGTACTGGAAGGGC
TGGAATATCTGCATAAAAATGGACAGATCCACAGAGATGTGAAAGCTGGAAACATTCTTCTTGGAGAAGA
TGGCTCAGTACAGATTGCANACTTTGGGGTTAGTGCTTTTTTAGCAACTGGTGGTGATATTACCCGAAAT
AAAGTGAGAAANACCTTTGTTGGCACCCCTTGTTGGATGGCACCTGAAGTTATG
