[The description below was written by a language model from this plasmid's Addgene catalogue record.]
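Description:
pWZL Neo Myr Flag OXSR1 is a retroviral mammalian expression plasmid built on the Gateway-compatible pWZL-Neo-Myr-Flag-DEST backbone. It carries the human OXSR1 open reading frame (oxidative-stress responsive 1, also known as OSR1), a serine/threonine kinase. The plasmid is propagated in bacteria under ampicillin selection, in a recombination-deficient strain chosen to limit rearrangement, which is a common concern with the repeated sequences of retroviral vectors. In mammalian cells, transduced or transfected populations are selected with G418 through the neomycin resistance marker. The record does not give a feature table, so it does not explicitly state the promoter driving the insert, the origin of replication, or the arrangement of the resistance cassette. The copy number is listed as unknown.

The OXSR1 ORF was first cloned into a Gateway entry vector and then moved into the destination backbone by an LR recombination reaction. This places it in frame behind two N-terminal elements supplied by the backbone: a myristoylation signal and a Flag epitope. The myristoylation sequence directs lipid modification and membrane targeting of the fusion protein, a strategy commonly used to promote activation of kinases, and the Flag tag allows detection or immunoprecipitation with standard antibodies.

The construct belongs to a library of myristoylated, Flag-tagged human kinase clones assembled for integrative genomic screens aimed at identifying kinases with oncogenic activity, in work that identified IKBKE as a breast cancer oncogene. The depositors note that the identity of the gene was verified but the insert was not fully sequenced, so minor mutations cannot be excluded.
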