Addgene plasmid #20553: pWZL Neo Myr Flag OXSR1
Depositing lab: William Hahn & Jean Zhao. Depositing organization: Dana-Farber Cancer Institute. Publication: Integrative Genomic Approaches Identify IKBKE as a Breast Cancer Oncogene (Kinase Library Clones). Boehm JS, Zhao JJ, Yao J, Kim SY, Firestein R, Dunn IF, Sjostrom SK, Garraway LA, Weremowicz S, Richardson AL, Greulich H, Stewart CJ, Mulvey LA, Shen RR, Ambrogio L, Hirozane-Kishikawa T, Hill DE, Vidal M, Meyerson M, Grenier JK, Hinkle G, Root DE, Roberts TM, Lander ES, Polyak K, Hahn WC. Cell. 2007 Jun 15. 129(6):1065-1079. 10.1016/j.cell.2007.03.052 PubMed 17574021.
Backbone
  Vector backbone: pWZL-Neo-Myr-Flag-DEST
  Backbone manufacturer: William Hahn Lab (available at Addgene, #15300)
  Vector type: Mammalian Expression, Retroviral
  Selectable markers: Neomycin (select with G418)
Growth in bacteria
  Bacterial resistance: Ampicillin, 100 μg/mL
  Growth temperature: 37°C
  Growth strain: Stbl3
  Growth instructions: Stbl3 cells to prevent recombination.
  Copy number: Unknown
Gene/Insert
  Gene/Insert name: OXSR1 (alt name: oxidative-stress responsive 1)
  Species: H. sapiens (human)
  GenBank ID: NM_005109
  Entrez Gene: OXSR1 (a.k.a. OSR1)
  Tag / fusion protein: Myr (N terminal on backbone); Flag (N terminal on backbone)
  Cloning method: Gateway Cloning
  Sequencing primers: 5′ pWZL-Fwd (GAA CCT CCT CGT TCG ACC); 3′ pWZL-Rev (TTC CGG GCC CTC ACA TTG)
Resource information
  A portion of this plasmid was derived from a plasmid made by: 1-H7
Terms and licenses: Academic/Nonprofit Terms; Industry Terms: Not Available to Industry
Depositor comments: ORFs were cloned into Gateway compatible pEntry vectors. An LR recombination reaction was performed to move the ORF to pWZL-Neo-Myr-Flag DEST such that the ORF would have 5' myristoylation and flag tags. This plasmid is part of a kinase library, and the gene has been verified, but has not been fully sequenced for minor mutations. Please see the following link for plasmids from this article that are not part of the kinase library http://www.addgene.org/pubmed/17574021
How to cite: pWZL Neo Myr Flag OXSR1 was a gift from William Hahn & Jean Zhao (Addgene plasmid # 20553 ; http://n2t.net/addgene:20553 ; RRID:Addgene_20553)
